>Addgene plasmid #56174 | mCardinal-Rab4a-7 | depositor partial sequence | sequence record 87073 | insert sequence
GATCCGCTAGCGCTACCGGTCGCCACCATGGTGAGCAAGGGCGAGGAGCTGATCAAGGAGAACATGCACA
TGAAGCTGTACATGGAAGGCACCGTGAACAACCACCACTTCAAGTGCACCACCGAAGGGGAGGGCAAGCC
CTACGAGGGCACCCAGACCCAGAGGATTAAGGTGGTGGAGGGAGGCCCCCTGCCGTTCGCATTCGACATC
CTGGCCACCTGCTTTATGTACGGGAGCAAGACCTTCATCAACCACACCCAGGGCATCCCCGATTTCTTTA
AGCAGTCCTTCCCTGAGGGCTTCACATGGGAGAGAGTCACCACATACGAAGACGGGGGCGTGCTTACCGT
TACCCAGGACACCAGCCTCCAGGACGGCTGCTTGATCTACAACGTCAAGCTCAGAGGGGTGAACTTCCCA
TCCAACGGCCCTGTGATGCAGAAGAAAACACTCGGCTGGGAGGCCACCACCGAGACCCTGTACCCCGCTG
ACGGCGGCCTGGAAGGCAGATGCGACATGGCCCTGAAGCTCGTGGGCGGGGGCCACCTGCACTGCAACCT
GAAGACCACATACAGATCCAAGAAACCCGCTAAGAACCTCAAGATGCCCGGCGTCTACTTTGTGGACCGC
AGACTGGAAAGAATCAAGGAGGCCGACAATGAGACCTACGTCGAGCAGCACGAGGTGGCTGTGGCCAGAT
ACTGCGACCTCCCTAGCAAACTGGGGCACAAACTTAATGGCATGGACGAGCTGTACAAGTCCGGACTCAG
ATCTCGAGCCATGTCGCAGACGGCCATGTCCGAAACCTACGATTTTTTGTTTAAGTTCTTGGTTATTGGA
AATGCAGGAACTGGCAAATCTTGCTTACTTCATCAGTTTATTGAAAAAAAATTCAAAGATGACTCAAATC
ATACAATAGGAGTGGAATTTGGTTCAAAGATAATAAATGTTGGTGGTAAATATGTAAAGTTACAAATATG
GGATACAGCAGGACAAGAACGATTCAGGTCCGTGACGAGAAGTTATTACCGAGGCGCGGCCGGGGCTCTC
CTCGTCTATGATATCACCAGCCGAGAAACCTACAATGCGCTTACTAATTGGTTAACAGATGCCCGAATGC
TGGCGAGCCAGAACATTGTGATCATCCTTTGTGGAAACAAGAAGGACCTGGATGCAGATCGTGAAGTTAC
CTTCTTAGAAGCCTCCAGATTTGCTCAAGAAAATGAGCTGATGTTTTTGGAAACAAGTGCGCTCACAGGG
GAGAATGTAGAAGAGGCTTTTGTACAGTGTGCAAGAAAAATACTTAACAAAATCGAATCAGGTGAGCTGG
ACCCAGAAAGAATGGGCTCAGGTATTCAGTACGGAGATGCTGCCTTGAGACAGCTGAGGTCACCGCGGCG
CGCACAGGCCCCGAACGCTCAGGAGTGTGGTTGTTAGGGATCCACCGGATCTAGATAACTGATCATAATC
A
