>Addgene plasmid #56174 | mCardinal-Rab4a-7 | addgene partial sequence | sequence record 122933 | mCherry-F2 5'-tggcatggacgagctgtac-3'
TCGCAGACGGCCATGTCCGAAACCTACGATTTTTTGTTTAAGTTCTTGGTTATTGGAAATGCAGGAACTG
GCAAATCTTGCTTACTTCATCAGTTTATTGAAAAAAAATTCAAAGATGACTCAAATCATACAATAGGAGT
GGAATTTGGTTCAAAGATAATAAATGTTGGTGGTAAATATGTAAAGTTACAAATATGGGATACAGCAGGA
CAAGAACGATTCAGGTCCGTGACGAGAAGTTATTACCGAGGCGCGGCCGGGGCTCTCCTCGTCTATGATA
TCACCAGCCGAGAAACCTACAATGCGCTTACTAATTGGTTAACAGATGCCCGAATGCTGGCGAGCCAGAA
CATTGTGATCATCCTTTGTGGAAACAAGAAGGACCTGGATGCAGATCGTGAAGTTACCTTCTTAGAAGCC
TCCAGATTTGCTCAAGAAAATGAGCTGATGTTTTTGGAAACAAGTGCGCTCACAGGGGAGAATGTAGAAG
AGGCTTTTGTACAGTGTGCAAGAAAAATACTTAACAAAATCGAATCAGGTGAGCTGGACCCAGAAAGAAT
GGGCTCAGGTATTCAGTACGGAGATGCTGCCTTGAGACAGCTGAGGTCACCGCGGCGCGCACAGGCCCCG
AACGCTCAGGAGTGTGGTTGTTAGGGATCCACCGGATCTAGATAACTGATCATAATCAGCCATACCACAT
TTGTAGAGGTTTTACTTGCTTTAAAAAACCTCCCACACCTCCCCCTGAACCTGAAACATAAAATGAATGC
AATTGTTGTTGTTAACTTGTTTATTGCAGCTTATAATGGTTACAAATAAAGCAATAGCATCACAAATTTC
ACAAATAAAG
