[The description below was written by a language model from this plasmid's Addgene catalogue record.]
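Description:
mCardinal-Rab4a-7 is a mammalian expression plasmid that produces human Rab4a (RAB4A) fused to the far-red fluorescent protein mCardinal. It is built on an mCardinal vector backbone of about 4.75 kb (excluding the insert) and is maintained as a high-copy plasmid in E. coli under kanamycin selection. For mammalian cells, the record lists a neomycin resistance marker, allowing G418 selection of stable transfectants. No feature table accompanies the entry, so the origin of replication and the regulatory elements driving the resistance marker are not explicitly stated.

Expression of the fusion is driven by the CMV promoter, a strong constitutive promoter in most mammalian cell types. The listed 3′ sequencing primer suggests that an SV40 polyadenylation signal follows the open reading frame. The construct name suggests that mCardinal sits at the N-terminus of Rab4a, possibly with a short linker indicated by the "7", but the record does not state the tag position, linker or cloning method. An N-terminal placement would fit the general need to leave a Rab protein's C-terminus free for the prenylation that anchors it to membranes.

The stated purpose is as a localization marker for a Ras-family small GTPase. Rab4a is generally known to associate with early and recycling endosomes, so the fusion can be used to visualise these compartments and their trafficking in live or fixed cells. mCardinal has an excitation peak at 604 nm and an emission peak at 659 nm. This makes it red-excitable and suitable for multicolour imaging alongside green or orange fluorophores, with lower autofluorescence and phototoxicity than shorter-wavelength reporters.
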