Addgene plasmid #56174: mCardinal-Rab4a-7
Purpose: Localization: Ras GTPase, Excitation: 604, Emission: 659
Depositing lab: Michael Davidson. Depositing organization: Florida State University, Tallahassee. Publication: Non-invasive intravital imaging of cellular differentiation with a bright red-excitable fluorescent protein. Chu J, Haynes RD, Corbel SY, Li P, Gonzalez-Gonzalez E, Burg JS, Ataie NJ, Lam AJ, Cranfill PJ, Baird MA, Davidson MW, Ng HL, Garcia KC, Contag CH, Shen K, Blau HM, Lin MZ. Nat Methods. 2014 Mar 16. doi: 10.1038/nmeth.2888. PubMed 24633408.
Backbone
  Vector backbone: mCardinal
  Backbone size w/o insert (bp): 4750
  Vector type: Mammalian Expression
  Selectable markers: Neomycin (select with G418)
Growth in bacteria
  Bacterial resistance: Kanamycin, 50 μg/mL
  Growth temperature: 37°C
  Growth strain: DH5alpha
  Copy number: High Copy
Gene/Insert
  Gene/Insert name: Rab4a (alt name: NM_004578.2)
  Species: H. sapiens (human)
  Entrez Gene: RAB4A (a.k.a. HRES-1, HRES-1/RAB4, HRES1, RAB4)
  Promoter: CMV
  Tag / fusion protein: mCardinal
  Cloning method: Unknown
  Sequencing primers: 5′ CMV-F; 3′ SV40pA-R
Terms and licenses: Academic/Nonprofit Terms; Industry Terms
Depositor comments: . Excitation = 604; Emission = 659
How to cite: mCardinal-Rab4a-7 was a gift from Michael Davidson (Addgene plasmid # 56174 ; http://n2t.net/addgene:56174 ; RRID:Addgene_56174)
